>Addgene plasmid #215191 | Hv_HPT:pCSRM2C:Gus_introns | addgene full sequence | sequence record 468482 | Addgene NGS Result
GAGGGACACGAAGTGATCCGTTTAAACTATCAGTGTTTGACAGGATATATTGGCGGGTAAACCTAAGAGA
AAAGAGCGTTTATTAGAATAATCGGATATTTAAAAGGGCGTGAAAAGGTTTATCCGTTCGTCCATTTGTA
TGTGCCAGCCGCCTTTGCGACGCTCACCGGGCTGGTTGCCCTCGCCGCTGGGCTGGCGGCCGTCTATGGC
CCTGCAAACGCGCCAGAAACGCCGTCGAAGCCGTGTGCGAGACACCGCGGCCGCCGGCGTTGTGGATACC
TCGCGGAAAACTTGGCCCTCACTGACAGATGAGGGGCGGACGTTGACACTTGAGGGGCCGACTCACCCGG
CGCGGCGTTGACAGATGAGGGGCAGGCTCGATTTCGGCCGGCGACGTGGAGCTGGCCAGCCTCGCAAATC
GGCGAAAACGCCTGATTTTACGCGAGTTTCCCACAGATGATGTGGACAAGCCTGGGGATAAGTGCCCTGC
GGTATTGACACTTGAGGGGCGCGACTACTGACAGATGAGGGGCGCGATCCTTGACACTTGAGGGGCAGAG
TGCTGACAGATGAGGGGCGCACCTATTGACATTTGAGGGGCTGTCCACAGGCAGAAAATCCAGCATTTGC
AAGGGTTTCCGCCCGTTTTTCGGCCACCGCTAACCTGTCTTTTAACCTGCTTTTAAACCAATATTTATAA
ACCTTGTTTTTAACCAGGGCTGCGCCCTGTGCGCGTGACCGCGCACGCCGAAGGGGGGTGCCCCCCCTTC
TCGAACCCTCCCGGCCCGCTAACGCGGGCCTCCCATCCCCCCAGGGGCTGCGCCCCTCGGCCGCGAACGG
CCTCACCCCAAAAATGGCAGCGCTGGCCAATTCCCGAGGCACGAACCCAGTGGACATAAGCCTGTTCGGT
TCGTAAGCTGTAATGCAAGTAGCGTATGCGCTCACGCAACTGGTCCAGAACCTTGACCGAACGCAGCGGT
GGTAACGGCGCAGTGGCGGTTTTCATGGCTTGTTATGACTGTTTTTTTGGGGTACAGTCTATGCCTCGGG
CATCCAAGCAGCAAGCGCGTTACGCCGTGGGTCGATGTTTGATGTTATGGAGCAGCAACGATGTTACGCA
GCAGGGCAGTCGCCCTAAAACAAAGTTAAACATCATGGGGGAAGCGGTGATCGCCGAAGTATCGACTCAA
CTATCAGAGGTAGTTGGCGTCATCGAGCGCCATCTCGAACCGACGTTGCTGGCCGTACATTTGTACGGCT
CCGCAGTGGATGGCGGCCTGAAGCCACACAGCGATATTGATTTGCTGGTTACGGTGACCGTAAGGCTTGA
TGAAACAACGCGGCGAGCTTTGATCAACGACCTTTTGGAAACTTCGGCTTCCCCTGGAGAGAGCGAGATT
CTCCGCGCTGTAGAAGTCACCATTGTTGTGCACGACGACATCATTCCGTGGCGTTATCCAGCTAAGCGCG
AACTGCAATTTGGAGAATGGCAGCGCAATGACATTCTTGCAGGTATCTTCGAGCCAGCCACGATCGACAT
TGATCTGGCTATCTTGCTGACAAAAGCAAGAGAACATAGCGTTGCCTTGGTAGGTCCAGCGGCGGAGGAA
CTCTTTGATCCGGTTCCTGAACAGGATCTATTTGAGGCGCTAAATGAAACCTTAACGCTATGGAACTCGC
CGCCCGACTGGGCTGGCGATGAGCGAAATGTAGTGCTTACGTTGTCCCGCATTTGGTACAGCGCAGTAAC
CGGCAAAATCGCGCCGAAGGATGTCGCTGCCGACTGGGCAATGGAGCGCCTGCCGGCCCAGTATCAGCCC
GTCATACTTGAAGCTAGACAGGCTTATCTTGGACAAGAAGAAGATCGCTTGGCCTCGCGCGCAGATCAGT
TGGAAGAATTTGTCCATTACGTGAAAGGCGAGATCACCAAGGTAGTCGGCAAATAATGTCTAGCTAGAAA
TTCGTTCAAGCCGACGCCGCTTCGCGGCGCGGCTTAACTCAAGCGTTAGATGCACTAAGCACATAATTGC
TCACAGCCAAACTATCAGGTCAAGTCTGCTTTTATTATTTTTAAGCGTGCATAATAAGCCCTACACAAAT
TGGGAGATATATCATGCTGTCAGACCAAGTTTACTCATATATACTTTAGATTGATTTAAAACTTCATTTT
TAATTTAAAAGGATCTAGGTGAAGATCCTTTTTGATAATCTCATGACCAAAATCCCTTAACGTGAGTTTT
CGTTCCACTGAGCGTCAGACCCCGTAGAAAAGATCAAAGGATCTTCTTGAGATCCTTTTTTTCTGCGCGT
AATCTGCTGCTTGCAAACAAAAAAACCACCGCTACCAGCGGTGGTTTGTTTGCCGGATCAAGAGCTACCA
ACTCTTTTTCCGAAGGTAACTGGCTTCAGCAGAGCGCAGATACCAAATACTGTTCTTCTAGTGTAGCCGT
AGTTAGGCCACCACTTCAAGAACTCTGTAGCACCGCCTACATACCTCGCTCTGCTAATCCTGTTACCAGT
GGCTGCTGCCAGTGGCGATAAGTCGTGTCTTACCGGGTTGGACTCAAGACGATAGTTACCGGATAAGGCG
CAGCGGTCGGGCTGAACGGGGGGTTCGTGCACACAGCCCAGCTTGGAGCGAACGACCTACACCGAACTGA
GATACCTACAGCGTGAGCTATGAGAAAGCGCCACGCTTCCCGAAGGGAGAAAGGCGGACAGGTATCCGGT
AAGCGGCAGGGTCGGAACAGGAGAGCGCACGAGGGAGCTTCCAGGGGGAAACGCCTGGTATCTTTATAGT
CCTGTCGGGTTTCGCCACCTCTGACTTGAGCGTCGATTTTTGTGATGCTCGTCAGGGGGGCGGAGCCTAT
GGAAAAACGCCAGCAACGCGGCCTTTTTACGGTTCCTGGCAGATCCTAGATGTGGCGCAACGATGCCGGC
GACAAGCAGGAGCGCACCGACTTCTTCCGCATCAAGTGTTTTGGCTCTCAGGCCGAGGCCCACGGCAAGT
ATTTGGGCAAGGGGTCGCTGGTATTCGTGCAGGGCAAGATTCGGAATACCAAGTACGAGAAGGACGGCCA
GACGGTCTACGGGACCGACTTCATTGCCGATAAGGTGGATTATCTGGACACCAAGGCACCAGGCGGGTCA
AATCAGGAATAAGGGCACATTGCCCCGGCGTGAGTCGGGGCAATCCCGCAAGGAGGGTGAATGAATCGGA
CGTTTGACCGGAAGGCATACAGGCAAGAACTGATCGACGCGGGGTTTTCCGCCGAGGATGCCGAAACCAT
CGCAAGCCGCACCGTCATGCGTGCGCCCCGCGAAACCTTCCAGTCCGTCGGCTCGATGGTCCAGCAAGCT
ACGGCCAAGATCGAGCGCGACAGCGTGCAACTGGCTCCCCCTGCCCTGCCCGCGCCATCGGCCGCCGTGG
AGCGTTCGCGTCGTCTTGAACAGGAGGCGGCAGGTTTGGCGAAGTCGATGACCATCGACACGCGAGGAAC
TATGACGACCAAGAAGCGAAAAACCGCCGGCGAGGACCTGGCAAAACAGGTCAGCGAGGCCAAGCAGGCC
GCGTTGCTGAAACACACGAAGCAGCAGATCAAGGAAATGCAGCTTTCCTTGTTCGATATTGCGCCGTGGC
CGGACACGATGCGAGCGATGCCAAACGACACGGCCCGCTCTGCCCTGTTCACCACGCGCAACAAGAAAAT
CCCGCGCGAGGCGCTGCAAAACAAGGTCATTTTCCACGTCAACAAGGACGTGAAGATCACCTACACCGGC
GTCGAGCTGCGGGCCGACGATGACGAACTGGTGTGGCAGCAGGTGTTGGAGTACGCGAAGCGCACCCCTA
TCGGCGAGCCGATCACCTTCACGTTCTACGAGCTTTGCCAGGACCTGGGCTGGTCGATCAATGGCCGGTA
TTACACGAAGGCCGAGGAATGCCTGTCGCGCCTACAGGCGACGGCGATGGGCTTCACGTCCGACCGCGTT
GGGCACCTGGAATCGGTGTCGCTGCTGCACCGCTTCCGCGTCCTGGACCGTGGCAAGAAAACGTCCCGTT
GCCAGGTCCTGATCGACGAGGAAATCGTCGTGCTGTTTGCTGGCGACCACTACACGAAATTCATATGGGA
GAAGTACCGCAAGCTGTCGCCGACGGCCCGACGGATGTTCGACTATTTCAGCTCGCACCGGGAGCCGTAC
CCGCTCAAGCTGGAAACCTTCCGCCTCATGTGCGGATCGGATTCCACCCGCGTGAAGAAGTGGCGCGAGC
AGGTCGGCGAAGCCTGCGAAGAGTTGCGAGGCAGCGGCCTGGTGGAACACGCCTGGGTCAATGATGACCT
GGTGCATTGCAAACGCTAGGGCCTTGTGGGGTCAGTTCCGGCTGGGGGTTCAGCAGCCCCTGCTCGGATC
TGTTGGACCGGACAGTAGTCATGGTTGATGGGCTGCCTGTATCGAGTGGTGATTTTGTGCCGAGCTGCCG
GTCGGGGAGCTGTTGGCTGGCTGGTGGCAGGATATATTGTGGTGTAAACAAATTGACGCTTAGACAACTT
AATAACACATTGCGGACGTTTTTAATGTACTGGGGTTGAACACTCTGTGGGTCTCATGCCGAATTCGGAT
CCGGAGGAATTCCAATCCCACAAAAATCTGAGCTTAACAGCACAGTTGCTCCTCTCAGAGCAGAATCGGG
TATTCAACACCCTCATATCAACTACTACGTTGTGTATAACGGTCCACATGCCGGTATATACGATGACTGG
GGTTGTACAAAGGCGGCAACAAACGGCGTTCCCGGAGTTGCACACAAGAAATTTGCCACTATTACAGAGG
CAAGAGCAGCAGCTGACGCGTACACAACAAGTCAGCAAACAGACAGGTTGAACTTCATCCCCAAAGGAGA
AGCTCAACTCAAGCCCAAGAGCTTTGCTAAGGCCCTAACAAGCCCACCAAAGCAAAAAGCCCACTGGCTC
ACGCTAGGAACCAAAAGGCCCAGCAGTGATCCAGCCCCAAAAGAGATCTCCTTTGCCCCGGAGATTACAA
TGGACGATTTCCTCTATCTTTACGATCTAGGAAGGAAGTTCGAAGGTGAAGGTGACGACACTATGTTCAC
CACTGATAATGAGAAGGTTAGCCTCTTCAATTTCAGAAAGAATGCTGACCCACAGATGGTTAGAGAGGCC
TACGCAGCAAGTCTCATCAAGACGATCTACCCGAGTAACAATCTCCAGGAGATCAAATACCTTCCCAAGA
AGGTTAAAGATGCAGTCAAAAGATTCAGGACTAATTGCATCAAGAACACAGAGAAAGACATATTTCTCAA
GATCAGAAGTACTATTCCAGTATGGACGATTCAAGGCTTGCTTCATAAACCAAGGCAAGTAATAGAGATT
GGAGTCTCTAAAAAGGTAGTTCCTACTGAATCTAAGGCCATGCATGGAGTCTAAGATTCAAATCGAGGAT
CTAACAGAACTCGCCGTCAAGACTGGCGAACAGTTCATACAGAGTCTTTTACGACTCAATGACAAGAAGA
AAATCTTCGTCAACATGGTGGAGCACGACACTCTGGTCTACTCCAAAAATGTCAAAGATACAGTCTCAGA
AGATCAAAGGGCTATTGAGACTTTTCAACAAAGGATAATTTCGGGAAACCTCCTCGGATTCCATTGCCCA
GCTATCTGTCACTTCATCGAAAGGACAGTAGAAAAGGAAGGTGGCTCCTACAAATGCCATCATTGCGATA
AAGGAAAGGCTATCATTCAAGATCTCTCTGCCGACAGTGGTCCCAAAGATGGACCCCCACCCACGAGGAG
CATCGTGGAAAAAGAAGAGGTTCCAACCACGTCTACAAAGCAAGTGGATTGATGTGACATCTCCACTGAC
GTAAGGGATGACGCACAATCCCACTATCCTTCGCAAGACCCTTCCTCTATATAAGGAAGTTCATTTCATT
TGGAGAGGACACGCTCGAGTATAAGAGCTCATTTTTACAACAATTACCAACAACAACAAACAACAAACAA
CATTACAATTACATTTACAATTATCGATACAATGAAAAAGCCTGAACTCACCGCGACGTCTGTCGAGAAG
TTTCTGATCGAAAAGTTCGACAGCGTCTCCGACCTGATGCAGCTCTCGGAGGGCGAAGAATCTCGTGCTT
TCAGCTTCGATGTAGGAGGGCGTGGATATGTCCTGCGGGTAAATAGCTGCGCCGATGGTTTCTACAAAGA
TCGTTATGTTTATCGGCACTTTGCATCGGCCGCGCTCCCGATTCCGGAAGTGCTTGACATTGGGGAATTC
AGCGAGAGCCTGACCTATTGCATCTCCCGCCGTGCACAGGGTGTCACGTTGCAAGACCTGCCTGAAACCG
AACTGCCCGCTGTTCTGCAGGTAAATTTCTAGTTTTTCTCCTTCATTTTCTTGGTTAGGACCCTTTTCTC
TTTTTATTTTTTTGAGCTTTGATCTTTCTTTAAACTGATCTATTTTTTAATTGATTGGTTATGGTGTAAA
TATTACATAGCTTTAACTGATAATCTGATTACTTTATTTCGTGTGTCTATGATGATGATGATAACTGCAG
CCGGTCGCGGAGGCCATGGATGCGATCGCTGCGGCCGATCTTAGCCAGACGAGCGGGTTCGGCCCATTCG
GACCGCAAGGAATCGGTCAATACACTACATGGCGTGATTTCATATGCGCGATTGCTGATCCCCATGTGTA
TCACTGGCAAACTGTGATGGACGACACCGTCAGTGCGTCCGTCGCGCAGGCTCTCGATGAGCTGATGCTT
TGGGCCGAGGACTGCCCCGAAGTCCGGCACCTCGTGCACGCGGATTTCGGCTCCAACAATGTCCTGACGG
ACAATGGCCGCATAACAGCGGTCATTGACTGGAGCGAGGCGATGTTCGGGGATTCCCAATACGAGGTCGC
CAACATCTTCTTCTGGAGGCCGTGGTTGGCTTGTATGGAGCAGCAGACGCGCTACTTCGAGCGGAGGCAT
CCGGAGCTTGCAGGATCGCCGCGGCTCCGGGCGTATATGCTCCGCATTGGTCTTGACCAACTCTATCAGA
GCTTGGTTGACGGCAATTTCGATGATGCAGCTTGGGCGCAGGGTCGATGCGACGCAATCGTCCGATCCGG
AGCCGGGACTGTCGGGCGTACACAAATCGCCCGCAGAAGCGCGGCCGTCTGGACCGATGGCTGTGTAGAA
GTACTCGCCGATAGTGGAAACCGACGCCCCAGCACTCGTCCGAGGGCAAAGGAATAGGCTTCTCTAGCTA
GAGTCGATCGACAAGCTCGAGTTTCTCCATAATAATGTGTGAGTAGTTCCCAGATAAGGGAATTAGGGTT
CCTATAGGGTTTCGCTCATGTGTTGAGCATATAAGAAACCCTTAGTATGTATTTGTATTTGTAAAATACT
TCTATCAATAAAATTTCTAATTCCTAAAACCAAAATCCAGTACTAAAATCCAGATCGCTGCAAGAATTCA
AGCTTGGAGCTTTCCCTCTCGTAAACCGCAATCGTTTCATCTTCCCTTTAATTTTGTTTGTTTGCATGCT
AGCTCATTTTGCGTTTCTTCTTCCGAATAGAGCCGTCAGCACACAATAAAATAAGCTATTCTAGGACCAC
AAAGCATTGCATACAAACAAAACTGGAACAAACAAAATTAGTAATCCTTTTCGCAAAAGAAAGATACACT
ACAAAGCAAACAAAAGCTCGACTGTTTCCCAATGAGGCGTGCATGCACAGAGATGTAATTCCATGGAAGC
AAACAGACAATATGGCACACAGGATTCGCATGCTTTTCGTGTCCGTTCACTGAAATTTTCTCTTGGTCTT
TTCCATTGTTCAAGTACGTGTGCCTACTCACTGACTGGCAAATACTAGATCAGTTCTCCAAACGAAATTG
TAATCCATGGATCTATCTACTCTTGTGCATCAGTGGATGCAGAGGGCCGTGGGGTTATCTTTCTTTTTCG
ACGAAAAAAAGCTACTCCAGCCTCCGGCTAATATGGTCGAAAATTCCGTACTCACATTTACCCTCACAAA
CAAACTTTCTCTCTCGTAAACCGCAATCGTTTCATCTTCCCTTTAATTTGTTTGTTTGCATGCCAGCTCA
TTTTGAGTTTCTTCTTCGGAATAGGGCCGTGCAACACACAATAAAATAAGCTACTCTAGGACCACAAAGC
ATTGCATACAAACAAAGCCGGACCAGAAAATTTAATATTTTTTGCAAAAGAAAGATACTAGAAAGCAAAC
AGAAACTCTACTGTTCCTAATGGAGGCGTGCTTAGATCTACTTCCTCCGATTCTAAATTGTTGTCGAAAT
ATTACATGTATCTAAACGCTTTTTAAGAATAAATGCATCCATATTTGAGCAAATTTGAGTCAAGAATTTA
GAGTCAGAGAAAGTATATATGTAAATCCATGGAAGCAAACAGACAACATGGCACATAGGGTTCGCATGCT
TTTCGTGTACGTTCACCTGAAATTTTCTCTTGGTCTTTTCCATGTTCACGTAAGTGTGCCTAGTCACTGG
CAAATATAGATCAGTTTTATCCACACGAAATTGTAATCCATGGATCTACTCCAGCTAATATAGGGTCGAA
ACTCGGTGCTCACATTTACACGCAAATTAATGAGTGTATTAACTTGAAAAAAACTCGGTGCTCACGTTTA
CACGCAAATTAATGAGTGTATTAACTTGAGTTTGATGCAAGTTTAATAATGTCCATGGAATTATCCGTGA
TATGTCTTTCACTAGGTGGAGTGTGATTCTAAGCGTGTGGTGTTTCTATTTGCTTCCTCCGTTTCATAAT
TCTTATTAAAATCTTACATGTGTCTAGATGTTTTTTAAAAATAAATACATTCATTTTTTAAGTAAATTTG
AGACAAAAATTATGAAACAGACAAAATACTCTGCAATGGCCAAAAGTAAAAGTAAAAAGGAAAATAAATA
CGAAGATGTTTGTATGTAGCACAGCTAGCAACCCAGCCAGCTAGGGACGGACGGTACCACTGACTGGCCT
CCGGCGTCCTATAAGAAGCAAAGGGAAGCCAGCTTAGCCGTCCCGTCTCAAATCCCAACAAGGGTTGTTC
GAGCTGCAGAGGAGAGAGGAAGGAGAGGATAAGTGTTAGCGAGCGAGAGCTCGAGGGCAATGGGTCAGTC
CCTTATGTTACGTCCTGTAGAAACCCCAACCCGTGAAATCAAAAAACTCGACGGCCTGTGGGCATTCAGT
CTGGATCGCGAAAACTGTGGAATTGATCAGCGTTGGTGGGAAAGCGCGTTACAAGAAAGCCGGGCAATTG
CTGTGCCAGGCAGTTTTAACGATCAGTTCGCCGATGCAGATATTCGTAATTATGCGGGCAACGTCTGGTA
TCAGCGCGAAGTCTTTATACCGAAAGGTAAGTCTTACTCTCTCTTTTTTGGTCTGTATTTTTAATTTTTT
GAAGTATACTATTTGTACTGACGCTAATAATCTTTTTTCAGGTTGGGCAGGCCAGCGTATCGTGCTGCGT
TTCGATGCGGTCACTCATTACGGCAAAGTGTGGGTCAATAATCAGGAAGTGATGGAGCATCAGGGCGGCT
ATACGCCATTTGAAGCCGATGTCACGCCGTATGTTATTGCCGGGAAAAGTGTACGTATCACCGTTTGTGT
GAACAACGAACTGAACTGGCAGACTATCCCGCCGGGAATGGTGATTACCGACGAAAACGGCAAGAAAAAG
CAGTCTTACTTCCATGATTTCTTTAACTATGCCGGAATCCATCGCAGCGTAATGCTCTACACCACGCCGA
ACACCTGGGTGGACGATATCACCGTGGTGACGCATGTCGCGCAAGACTGTAACCACGCGTCTGTTGACTG
GCAGGTACTTCATGCTTCAACGTGTAACTTAAGAGATACTGTGTGAAATTTTATATTTCCATACATTTGC
TTGACCTTTGCTTTTTGTCAATTTTTTTCCCCTTACAGGTGGTGGCCAATGGTGATGTCAGCGTTGAACT
GCGTGATGCGGATCAACAGGTGGTTGCAACTGGACAAGGCACTAGCGGGACTTTGCAAGTGGTGAATCCG
CACCTCTGGCAACCGGGTGAAGGTTATCTCTATGAACTGTGCGTCACAGCCAAAAGCCAGACAGAGTGTG
ATATCTACCCGCTTCGCGTCGGCATCCGGTCAGTGGCAGTGAAGGGCGAACAGTTCCTGATTAACCACAA
ACCGTTCTACTTTACTGGCTTTGGTCGTCATGAAGATGCGGACTTGCGTGGCAAAGGATTCGATAACGTG
CTGATGGTGCACGACCACGCATTAATGGACTGGATTGGGGCCAACTCCTACCGTACCTCGCATTACCCTT
ACGCTGAAGAGATGCTCGACTGGGCAGATGAACATGGCATCGTGGTGATTGATGAAACTGCTGCTGTCGG
CTTTAACCTCTCTTTAGGCATTGGTTTCGAAGCGGGCAACAAGCCGAAAGAACTGTACAGCGAAGAGGCA
GTCAACGGGGAAACTCAGCAAGCGCACTTACAGGCGATTAAAGAGCTGATAGCGCGTGACAAAAACCACC
CAAGCGTGGTGATGTGGAGTATTGCCAACGAACCGGATACCCGTCCGCAAGGTGCACGGGAATATTTCGC
GCCACTGGCGGAAGCAACGCGTAAACTCGACCCGACGCGTCCGATCACCTGCGTCAATGTAATGTTCTGC
GACGCTCACACCGATACCATCAGCGATCTCTTTGATGTGCTGTGCCTGAACCGTTATTACGGATGGTATG
TCCAAAGCGGCGATTTGGAAACGGCAGAGAAGGTACTGGAAAAAGAACTTCTGGCCTGGCAGGAGAAACT
GCATCAGCCGATTATCATCACCGAATACGGCGTGGATACGTTAGCCGGGCTGCACTCAATGTACACCGAC
ATGTGGAGTGAAGAGTATCAGTGTGCATGGCTGGATATGTATCACCGCGTCTTTGATCGCGTCAGCGCCG
TCGTCGGTGAACAGGTATGGAATTTCGCCGATTTTGCGACCTCGCAAGGCATATTGCGCGTTGGCGGTAA
CAAGAAAGGGATCTTCACTCGCGACCGCAAACCGAAGTCGGCGGCTTTTCTGCTGCAAAAACGCTGGACT
GGCATGAACTTCGGTGAAAAACCGCAGCAGGGAGGCAAACAATGAGCTTGTCAAGCAGATCGTTCAAACA
TTTGGCAATAAAGTTTCTTAAGATTGAATCCTGTTGCCGGTCTTGCGATGATTATCATATAATTTCTGTT
GAATTACGTTAAGCATGTAATAATTAACATGTAATGCATGACGTTATTTATGAGATGGGTTTTTATGATT
AGAGTCCCGCAATTATACATTTAATACGCGATAGAAAACAAAATATAGCGCGCAAACTAGGATAAATTAT
CGCGCGCGGTGTCATCTATGTTACTAGATCGACGCTACTAGAGGATGCACATGTGACC
Features (pLannotate 1.2.2; 20 found; start..end, strand, type, name):
     38..62      +  misc_feature   RB T-DNA repeat: right border repeat from nopaline C58 T-DNA
    159..790     +  rep_origin     oriV: incP origin of replication
    893..916     +  promoter       Pc promoter (fragment): intI1 (promoter lies within the coding sequence); class 1 integron promoter
   1092..1148    +  CDS            GmR (fragment): gentamycin acetyltransferase; aacC1; confers resistance to gentamycin
   1159..1946    +  CDS            SmR (fragment): aminoglycoside adenylyltransferase (Murphy, 1985); aadA; confers resistance to spectinomycin and streptomycin
   2287..2875    +  rep_origin     ori: high-copy-number ColE1/pMB1/pBR322/pUC origin of replication
   3211..4356    +  CDS            trfA: TRFA_ECOLX - Experimental evidence at protein level: Swiss-Prot protein existence level 1. Also involved in plasmid copy number control, promoting intermolecular coupling of protein bound iterons at oriV, which inhibits replication initiation. From Escherichia coli.
   4505..4529    +  misc_feature   LB T-DNA repeat: left border repeat from nopaline C58 T-DNA
   4626..5432    +  CDS            IBMP_CAMVB (fragment): Experimental evidence at protein level: Swiss-Prot protein existence level 1. Enhances the ribosomal termination-reinitiation event leading to the translation of major open reading frames on the polycistronic viral RNAs. From Cauliflower mosaic virus (strain Bari 1) (CaMV).
   5616..5961    +  promoter       CaMV 35S promoter: strong constitutive promoter from cauliflower mosaic virus
   5913..5959    +  promoter       minimal CaMV 35S promoter: minimal 35S promoter from cauliflower mosaic virus
   5990..6043    +  misc_feature   TMV Ω: translational enhancer from the tobacco mosaic virus 5'-leader sequence (Gallie et al., 1988)
   6052..6390    +  CDS            HygR (fragment): aminoglycoside phosphotransferase from E. coli; aph(4)-Ia; confers resistance to hygromycin
   6391..6580    +  intron         cat1 intron: castor bean catalase intron, modified
   6575..7267    +  CDS            HygR (fragment): aminoglycoside phosphotransferase from E. coli confers resistance to hygromycin
   7302..7476    +  polyA_signal   CaMV poly(A) signal: cauliflower mosaic virus polyadenylation signal
   9175..9408    +  CDS            GUS (fragment): β-glucuronidase; uidA (or gusA) from E. coli
   9490..9876    +  CDS            GUS (fragment): β-glucuronidase; uidA (or gusA) from E. coli
   9976..11175   +  CDS            GUS (fragment): β-glucuronidase; uidA (or gusA) from E. coli
  11188..11440   +  terminator     NOS terminator: nopaline synthase terminator and poly(A) signal
