[The description below was written by a language model from this plasmid's Addgene catalogue record and pLannotate feature annotations shown in this document.]
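Description:
Hv_HPT:pCSRM2C:Gus_introns is an 11.5 kb binary T-DNA vector built by Golden Gate assembly in the pAGM8031 backbone and intended for testing a candidate guard-cell-specific promoter in transgenic barley. The backbone carries two replication systems: a high-copy ColE1/pUC-type origin for propagation in E. coli, and the broad-host-range incP oriV with its trfA replication initiator, which allows maintenance in Agrobacterium. Bacterial selection relies on the aadA aminoglycoside adenylyltransferase gene, which confers streptomycin/spectinomycin resistance. It sits downstream of a class 1 integron promoter fragment and a short remnant of a gentamicin resistance gene. Nopaline-type left and right border repeats delimit the region transferred to the plant genome.

Two expression units lie between the borders. Next to the left border is the plant selection cassette. In it, a CaMV 35S promoter (preceded by additional CaMV-derived sequence) and the TMV Ω translational enhancer drive a hygromycin phosphotransferase gene interrupted by a castor bean catalase intron, ending in the CaMV poly(A) signal. The intron prevents functional expression in bacteria, so hygromycin resistance reflects genuine plant expression. Downstream is the reporter unit. An unannotated stretch of about 1.7 kb is consistent in size and position with the catalogued 1,658 bp insert, the Brachypodium distachyon SCREAM2 (BdSCRM2) promoter. It precedes a β-glucuronidase coding sequence annotated in three fragments separated by gaps, in keeping with the intron-containing GUS implied by the name, and the unit ends with the NOS terminator. GUS staining in transformed plants then shows where the promoter is active within the stomatal complex.
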