Addgene plasmid #215191: Hv_HPT:pCSRM2C:Gus_introns
Purpose: Evaluating guard cell specific promotors in Barley
Depositing lab: Penny Hundleby. Depositing organization: John Innes Centre. Publication: A Promoter Collection for Cell-Targeted Analysis Within the Stomatal Complex. Nguyen TH, Krasauskas J, Nguyen TB, Noureen A, Smedley M, Christie JM, Harwood W, Blatt MR, Hundleby P. Plant Direct. 2025 Feb 12;9(2):e70045. doi: 10.1002/pld3.70045. eCollection 2025 Feb. PubMed 39943924.
Backbone
  Vector backbone: pAGM8031
  Backbone manufacturer: Sylvestre Marillonnet
  Backbone size w/o insert (bp): 5201
  Total vector size (bp): 11468
  Selectable markers: Hygromycin
Growth in bacteria
  Bacterial resistance: Streptomycin, 50 μg/mL
  Growth temperature: 37°C
  Growth strain: DH5alpha
  Copy number: High Copy
Gene/Insert
  Gene/Insert name: Scream2
  Insert size (bp): 1658
  GenBank ID: BRADI_2g59497v3
  Promoter: BdSCRM2
  Cloning method: Golden Gate
  Sequencing primers: 5′ GTGGTGTAAACAAATTGACGC; 3′ GGATAAACCTTTTCACGCCC
Terms and licenses: Academic/Nonprofit Terms; Industry Terms: Not Available to Industry
How to cite: Hv_HPT:pCSRM2C:Gus_introns was a gift from Penny Hundleby (Addgene plasmid # 215191 ; http://n2t.net/addgene:215191 ; RRID:Addgene_215191)
